>Addgene plasmid #214878 | pSLQ7534 pHR (hU6-crSURF1-EFS-PuroR-WPRE) | addgene full sequence | sequence record 429092 | Addgene NGS Result
CACCATTATCGTTTCAGACCCACCTCCCAACCCCGAGGGGACCCGACAGGCCCGAAGGAATAGAAGAAGA
AGGTGGAGAGAGAGACAGAGACAGATCCATTCGATTAGTGAACGGATCGGCACTGCGTGCGCCAATTCTG
CAGACAAATGGCAGTATTCATCCACAATTTTAAAAGAAAAGGGGGGATTGGGGGGTACAGTGCAGGGGAA
AGAATAGTAGACATAATAGCAACAGACATACAAACTAAAGAATTACAAAAACAAATTACAAAAATTCAAA
ATTTTCGGGTTTATTACAGGGACAGCAGAGATCCAGTTTGGTTAATTAAGGTACCGAGGGCCTATTTCCC
ATGATTCCTTCATATTTGCATATACGATACAAGGCTGTTAGAGAGATAATTGGAATTAATTTGACTGTAA
ACACAAAGATATTAGTACAAAATACGTGACGTAGAAAGTAATAATTTCTTGGGTAGTTTGCAGTTTTAAA
ATTATGTTTTAAAATGGACTATCATATGCTTACCGTAACTTGAAAGTATTTCGATTTCTTGGCTTTATAT
ATCTTGTGGAAAGGACGAAACACCGAACCCCTACCAACTGGTCGGGGTTTGAAACGAGCAGTTCAAAATG
ACCCAGTCCAAGTAAACCCCTACCAACTGGTCGGGGTTTGAAACAGCAACAGACGTAAGAACCAGAGCAA
GTAAACCCCTACCAACTGGTCGGGGTTTGAAACCCATCATGTAGGTTGCCGCACAGCAAGTAAACCCCTA
CCAACTGGTCGGGGTTTGAAACGCAGTTGTGTGACACGGAAGCGGCAAGTAAACCCCTACCAACTGGTCG
GGGTTTGAAACCAGAAGAAAAGTCAGAGGACACCTTTTTTTGAATTCGCTAGCTAGGTCTTGAAAGGAGT
GGGAATTGGCTCCGGTGCCCGTCAGTGGGCAGAGCGCACATCGCCCACAGTCCCCGAGAAGTTGGGGGGA
GGGGTCGGCAATTGATCCGGTGCCTAGAGAAGGTGGCGCGGGGTAAACTGGGAAAGTGATGTCGTGTACT
GGCTCCGCCTTTTTCCCGAGGGTGGGGGAGAACCGTATATAAGTGCAGTAGTCGCCGTGAACGTTCTTTT
TCGCAACGGGTTTGCCGCCAGAACACAGGACCGGTTCTAGAGCATGACCGAGTACAAGCCCACGGTGCGC
CTCGCCACCCGCGACGACGTCCCCAGGGCCGTACGCACCCTCGCCGCCGCGTTCGCCGACTACCCCGCCA
CGCGCCACACCGTCGATCCGGACCGCCACATCGAGCGGGTCACCGAGCTGCAAGAACTCTTCCTCACGCG
CGTCGGGCTCGACATCGGCAAGGTGTGGGTCGCGGACGACGGCGCCGCGGTGGCGGTCTGGACCACGCCG
GAGAGCGTCGAAGCGGGGGCGGTGTTCGCCGAGATCGGCCCGCGCATGGCCGAGTTGAGCGGTTCCCGGC
TGGCCGCGCAGCAACAGATGGAAGGCCTCCTGGCGCCGCACCGGCCCAAGGAGCCCGCGTGGTTCCTGGC
CACCGTCGGAGTCTCGCCCGACCACCAGGGCAAGGGTCTGGGCAGCGCCGTCGTGCTCCCCGGAGTGGAG
GCGGCCGAGCGCGCCGGGGTGCCCGCCTTCCTGGAGACCTCCGCGCCCCGCAACCTCCCCTTCTACGAGC
GGCTCGGCTTCACCGTCACCGCCGACGTCGAGGTGCCCGAAGGACCGCGCACCTGGTGCATGACCCGCAA
GCCCGGTGCCTGAACGCGTTAAGTCGACAATCAACCTCTGGATTACAAAATTTGTGAAAGATTGACTGGT
ATTCTTAACTATGTTGCTCCTTTTACGCTATGTGGATACGCTGCTTTAATGCCTTTGTATCATGCTATTG
CTTCCCGTATGGCTTTCATTTTCTCCTCCTTGTATAAATCCTGGTTGCTGTCTCTTTATGAGGAGTTGTG
GCCCGTTGTCAGGCAACGTGGCGTGGTGTGCACTGTGTTTGCTGACGCAACCCCCACTGGTTGGGGCATT
GCCACCACCTGTCAGCTCCTTTCCGGGACTTTCGCTTTCCCCCTCCCTATTGCCACGGCGGAACTCATCG
CCGCCTGCCTTGCCCGCTGCTGGACAGGGGCTCGGCTGTTGGGCACTGACAATTCCGTGGTGTTGTCGGG
GAAATCATCGTCCTTTCCTTGGCTGCTCGCCTGTGTTGCCACCTGGATTCTGCGCGGGACGTCCTTCTGC
TACGTCCCTTCGGCCCTCAATCCAGCGGACCTTCCTTCCCGCGGCCTGCTGCCGGCTCTGCGGCCTCTTC
CGCGTCTTCGCCTTCGCCCTCAGACGAGTCGGATCTCCCTTTGGGCCGCCTCCCCGCGTCGACTTTAAGA
CCAATGACTTACAAGGCAGCTGTAGATCTTAGCCACTTTTTAAAAGAAAAGGGGGGACTGGAAGGGCTAA
TTCACTCCCAACGAAGACAAGATCTGCTTTTTGCTTGTACTGGGTCTCTCTGGTTAGACCAGATCTGAGC
CTGGGAGCTCTCTGGCTAACTAGGGAACCCACTGCTTAAGCCTCAATAAAGCTTGCCTTGAGTGCTTCAA
GTAGTGTGTGCCCGTCTGTTGTGTGACTCTGGTAACTAGAGATCCCTCAGACCCTTTTAGTCAGTGTGGA
AAATCTCTAGCAGGGCCCGTTTAAACCCGCTGATCAGCCTCGACTGTGCCTTCTAGTTGCCAGCCATCTG
TTGTTTGCCCCTCCCCCGTGCCTTCCTTGACCCTGGAAGGTGCCACTCCCACTGTCCTTTCCTAATAAAA
TGAGGAAATTGCATCGCATTGTCTGAGTAGGTGTCATTCTATTCTGGGGGGTGGGGTGGGGCAGGACAGC
AAGGGGGAGGATTGGGAAGACAATAGCAGGCATGCTGGGGATGCGGTGGGCTCTATGGCTTCTGAGGCGG
AAAGAACCAGCTGGGGCTCTAGGGGGTATCCCC
[124 nt withheld, positions 2974-3097]
C
[91 nt withheld, positions 3099-3189]
A
[49 nt withheld, positions 3191-3239]
CCTTTGACGTTGGAGTCCACGTTCTTT
[37 nt withheld, positions 3267-3303]
ACCCTATCTCGGTCTATTCTTTTGATTTATAAGGGATTTTGCCGATTTCGGCCTATTGGTTAAAAAATGA
GCTGATTTAACAAAAATTTAACGCGAATTAATTCTGTGGAATGTGTGTCAGTTAGGGTGTGGAAAGTCCC
CAGGCTCCCCAGCAGGCAGAAGTATGCAAAGCATGCATCTCAATTAGTCAGCAACCAGGTGTGGAAAGTC
CCCAGGCTCCCCAGCAGGCAGAAGTATGCAAAGCATGCATCTCAATTAGTCAGCAACCATAGTCCCGCCC
CTAACTCCGCCCATCCCGCCCCTAACTCCGCCCAGTTCCGCCCATTCTCCGCCCCATGGCTGACTAATTT
TTTTTATTTATGCAGAGGCCGAGGCCGCCTCTGCCTCTGAGCTATTCCAGAAGTAGTGAGGAGGCTTTTT
TGGAGGCCTAGGCTTTTGCAAAAAGCTCCCGGGAGCTTGTATATCCATTTTCGGATCTGATCAGCACGTG
TTGACAATTAATCATCGGCATAGTATATCGGCATAGTATAATACGACAAGGTGAGGAACTAAACCATGGC
CAAGTTGACCAGTGCCGTTCCGGTGCTCACCGCGCGCGACGTCGCCGGAGCGGTCGAGTTCTGGACCGAC
CGGCTCGGGTTCTCCCGGGACTTCGTGGAGGACGACTTCGCCGGTGTGGTCCGGGACGACGTGACCCTGT
TCATCAGCGCGGTCCAGGACCAGGTGGTGCCGGACAACACCCTGGCCTGGGTGTGGGTGCGCGGCCTGGA
CGAGCTGTACGCCGAGTGGTCGGAGGTCGTGTCCACGAACTTCCGGGACGCCTCCGGGCCGGCCATGACC
GAGATCGGCGAGCAGCCGTGGGGGCGGGAGTTCGCCCTGCGCGACCCGGCCGGCAACTGCGTGCACTTCG
TGGCCGAGGAGCAGGACTGACACGTGCTACGAGATTTCGATTCCACCGCCGCCTTCTATGAAAGGTTGGG
CTTCGGAATCGTTTTCCGGGACGCCGGCTGGATGATCCTCCAGCGCGGGGATCTCATGCTGGAGTTCTTC
GCCCACCCCAACTTGTTTATTGCAGCTTATAATGGTTACAAATAAAGCAATAGCATCACAAATTTCACAA
ATAAAGCATTTTTTTCACTGCATTCTAGTTGTGGTTTGTCCAAACTCATCAATGTATCTTATCATGTCTG
TATACCGTCGACCTCTAGCTAGAGCTTGGCGTAATCATGGTCATAGCTGTTTCCTGTGTGAAATTGTTAT
CCGCTCACAATTCCACACAACATACGAGCCGGAAGCATAAAGTGTAAAGCCTGGGGTGCCTAATGAGTGA
GCTAACTCACATTAATTGCGTTGCGCTCACTGCCCGCTTTCCAGTCGGGAAACCTGTCGTGCCAGCTGCA
TTAATGAATCGGCCAACGCGCGGGGAGAGGCGGTTTGCGTATTGGGCGCTCTTCCGCTTCCTCGCTCACT
GACTCGCTGCGCTCGGTCGTTCGGCTGCGGCGAGCGGTATCAGCTCACTCAAAGGCGGTAATACGGTTAT
CCACAGAATCAGGGGATAACGCAGGAAAGAACATGTGAGCAAAAGGCCAGCAAAAGGCCAGGAACCGTAA
AAAGGCCGCGTTGCTGGCGTTTTTCCATAGGCTCCGCCCCCCTGACGAGCATCACAAAAATCGACGCTCA
AGTCAGAGGTGGCGAAACCCGACAGGACTATAAAGATACCAGGCGTTTCCCCCTGGAAGCTCCCTCGTGC
GCTCTCCTGTTCCGACCCTGCCGCTTACCGGATACCTGTCCGCCTTTCTCCCTTCGGGAAGCGTGGCGCT
TTCTCATAGCTCACGCTGTAGGTATCTCAGTTCGGTGTAGGTCGTTCGCTCCAAGCTGGGCTGTGTGCAC
GAACCCCCCGTTCAGCCCGACCGCTGCGCCTTATCCGGTAACTATCGTCTTGAGTCCAACCCGGTAAGAC
ACGACTTATCGCCACTGGCAGCAGCCACTGGTAACAGGATTAGCAGAGCGAGGTATGTAGGCGGTGCTAC
AGAGTTCTTGAAGTGGTGGCCTAACTACGGCTACACTAGAAGAACAGTATTTGGTATCTGCGCTCTGCTG
AAGCCAGTTACCTTCGGAAAAAGAGTTGGTAGCTCTTGATCCGGCAAACAAACCACCGCTGGTAGCGGTG
GTTTTTTTGTTTGCAAGCAGCAGATTACGCGCAGAAAAAAAGGATCTCAAGAAGATCCTTTGATCTTTTC
TACGGGGTCTGACGCTCAGTGGAACGAAAACTCACGTTAAGGGATTTTGGTCATGAGATTATCAAAAAGG
ATCTTCACCTAGATCCTTTTAAATTAAAAATGAAGTTTTAAATCAATCTAAAGTATATATGAGTAAACTT
GGTCTGACAGTTACCAATGCTTAATCAGTGAGGCACCTATCTCAGCGATCTGTCTATTTCGTTCATCCAT
AGTTGCCTGACTCCCCGTCGTGTAGATAACTACGATACGGGAGGGCTTACCATCTGGCCCCAGTGCTGCA
ATGATACCGCGAGACCCACGCTCACCGGCTCCAGATTTATCAGCAATAAACCAGCCAGCCGGAAGGGCCG
AGCGCAGAAGTGGTCCTGCAACTTTATCCGCCTCCATCCAGTCTATTAATTGTTGCCGGGAAGCTAGAGT
AAGTAGTTCGCCAGTTAATAGTTTGCGCAACGTTGTTGCCATTGCTACAGGCATCGTGGTGTCACGCTCG
TCGTTTGGTATGGCTTCATTCAGCTCCGGTTCCCAACGATCAAGGCGAGTTACATGATCCCCCATGTTGT
GCAAAAAAGCGGTTAGCTCCTTCGGTCCTCCGATCGTTGTCAGAAGTAAGTTGGCCGCAGTGTTATCACT
CATGGTTATGGCAGCACTGCATAATTCTCTTACTGTCATGCCATCCGTAAGATGCTTTTCTGTGACTGGT
GAGTACTCAACCAAGTCATTCTGAGAATAGTGTATGCGGCGACCGAGTTGCTCTTGCCCGGCGTCAATAC
GGGATAATACCGCGCCACATAGCAGAACTTTAAAAGTGCTCATCATTGGAAAACGTTCTTCGGGGCGAAA
ACTCTCAAGGATCTTACCGCTGTTGAGATCCAGTTCGATGTAACCCACTCGTGCACCCAACTGATCTTCA
GCATCTTTTACTTTCACCAGCGTTTCTGGGTGAGCAAAAACAGGAAGGCAAAATGCCGCAAAAAAGGGAA
TAAGGGCGACACGGAAATGTTGAATACTCATACTCTTCCTTTTTCAATATTATTGAAGCATTTATCAGGG
TTATTGTCTCATGAGCGGATACATATTTGAATGTATTTAGAAAAATAAACAAATAGGGGTTCCGCGCACA
TTTCCCCGAAAAGTGCCACCTGACGTCGACGGATCGGGAGATCTCCCGATCCCCTATGGTGCACTCTCAG
TACAATCTGCTCTGATGCCGCATAGTTAAGCCAGTATCTGCTCCCTGCTTGTGTGTTGGAGGTCGCTGAG
TAGTGCGCGAGCAAAATTTAAGCTACAACAAGGCAAGGCTTGACCGACAATTGCATGAAGAATCTGCTTA
GGGTTAGGCGTTTTGCGCTGCTTCGCGATGTACGGGCCAGATATACGCGTTGACATTGATTATTGACTAG
TTATTAATAGTAATCAATTACGGGGTCATTAGTTCATAGCCCATATATGGAGTTCCGCGTTACATAACTT
ACGGTAAATGGCCCGCCTGGCTGACCGCCCAACGACCCCCGCCCATTGACGTCAATAATGACGTATGTTC
CCATAGTAACGCCAATAGGGACTTTCCATTGACGTCAATGGGTGGAGTATTTACGGTAAACTGCCCACTT
GGCAGTACATCAAGTGTATCATATGCCAAGTACGCCCCCTATTGACGTCAATGACGGTAAATGGCCCGCC
TGGCATTATGCCCAGTACATGACCTTATGGGACTTTCCTACTTGGCAGTACATCTACGTATTAGTCATCG
CTATTACCATGGTGATGCGGTTTTGGCAGTACATCAATGGGCGTGGATAGCGGTTTGACTCACGGGGATT
TCCAAGTCTCCACCCCATTGACGTCAATGGGAGTTTGTTTTGGCACCAAAATCAACGGGACTTTCCAAAA
TGTCGTAACAACTCCGCCCCATTGACGCAAATGGGCGGTAGGCGTGTACGGTGGGAGGTCTATATAAGCA
GCGCGTTTTGCCTGTACTGGGTCTCTCTGGTTAGACCAGATCTGAGCCTGGGAGCTCTCTGGCTAACTAG
GGAACCCACTGCTTAAGCCTCAATAAAGCTTGCCTTGAGTGCTTCAAGTAGTGTGTGCCCGTCTGTTGTG
TGACTCTGGTAACTAGAGATCCCTCAGACCCTTTTAGTCAGTGTGGAAAATCTCTAGCAGTGGCGCCCGA
ACAGGGACTTGAAAGCGAAAGGGAAACCAGAGGAGCTCTCTCGACGCAGGACTCGGCTTGCTGAAGCGCG
CACGGCAAGAGGCGAGGGGCGGCGACTGGTGAGTACGCCAAAAATTTTGACTAGCGGAGGCTAGAAGGAG
AGAGATGGGTGCGAGAGCGTCAGTATTAAGCGGGGGAGAATTAGATCGCGATGGGAAAAAATTCGGTTAA
GGCCAGGGGGAAAGAAAAAATATAAATTAAAACATATAGTATGGGCAAGCAGGGAGCTAGAACGATTCGC
AGTTAATCCTGGCCTGTTAGAAACATCAGAAGGCTGTAGACAAATACTGGGACAGCTACAACCATCCCTT
CAGACAGGATCAGAAGAACTTAGATCATTATATAATACAGTAGCAACCCTCTATTGTGTGCATCAAAGGA
TAGAGATAAAAGACACCAAGGAAGCTTTAGACAAGATAGAGGAAGAGCAAAACAAAAGTAAGACCACCGC
ACAGCAAGCGGCCGCTGATCTTCAGACCTGGAGGAGGAGATATGAGGGACAATTGGAGAAGTGAATTATA
TAAATATAAAGTAGTAAAAATTGAACCATTAGGAGTAGCACCCACCAAGGCAAAGAGAAGAGTGGTGCAG
AGAGAAAAAAGAGCAGTGGGAATAGGAGCTTTGTTCCTTGGGTTCTTGGGAGCAGCAGGAAGCACTATGG
GCGCAGCGTCAATGACGCTGACGGTACAGGCCAGACAATTATTGTCTGGTATAGTGCAGCAGCAGAACAA
TTTGCTGAGGGCTATTGAGGCGCAACAGCATCTGTTGCAACTCACAGTCTGGGGCATCAAGCAGCTCCAG
GCAAGAATCCTGGCTGTGGAAAGATACCTAAAGGATCAACAGCTCCTGGGGATTTGGGGTTGCTCTGGAA
AACTCATTTGCACCACTGCTGTGCCTTGGAATGCTAGTTGGAGTAATAAATCTCTGGAACAGATTTGGAA
TCACACGACCTGGATGGAGTGGGACAGAGAAATTAACAATTACACAAGCTTAATACACTCCTTAATTGAA
GAATCGCAAAACCAGCAAGAAAAGAATGAACAAGAATTATTGGAATTAGATAAATGGGCAAGTTTGTGGA
ATTGGTTTAACATAACAAATTGGCTGTGGTATATAAAATTATTCATAATGATAGTAGGAGGCTTGGTAGG
TTTAAGAATAGTTTTTGCTGTACTTTCTATAGTGAATAGAGTTAGGCAGGGATATT
Features (pLannotate 1.2.2; 36 found; start..end, strand, type, name):
     18..118     +  CDS            Rev (fragment): human immunodeficiency virus 1 (HIV-1) Rev protein; rev; enhances nuclear export of unspliced and incompletely spliced viral mRNAs
    168..285     +  misc_feature   cPPT/CTS: central polypurine tract and central termination sequence of HIV-1
    336..576     +  promoter       U6 promoter: RNA polymerase III promoter for human U6 snRNA
    586..615     +  misc_RNA       RfxCas13d DR30: 5' processed 30-base direct repeat for an RfxCas13d gRNA (Konermann et al., 2018)
    639..674     +  misc_RNA       RfxCas13d DR36: 36-base direct repeat for an RfxCas13d pre-gRNA (Konermann et al., 2018)
    698..733     +  misc_RNA       RfxCas13d DR36: 36-base direct repeat for an RfxCas13d pre-gRNA (Konermann et al., 2018)
    757..792     +  misc_RNA       RfxCas13d DR36: 36-base direct repeat for an RfxCas13d pre-gRNA (Konermann et al., 2018)
    816..851     +  misc_RNA       RfxCas13d DR36: 36-base direct repeat for an RfxCas13d pre-gRNA (Konermann et al., 2018)
    893..911     +  CDS            small t antigen (fragment): SV40 (simian virus 40) small t antigen
    937..1148    +  promoter       EF-1α core promoter: core promoter for human elongation factor EF-1α
   1164..1763    +  CDS            PuroR (fragment): puromycin N-acetyltransferase; pac from Streptomyces; confers resistance to puromycin
   1779..2367    +  misc_feature   WPRE: woodchuck hepatitis virus posttranscriptional regulatory element
   2418..2437    +  misc_feature   cPPT/CTS (fragment): central polypurine tract and central termination sequence of HIV-1
   2439..2672    +  LTR            3' LTR (ΔU3): self-inactivating 3' long terminal repeat (LTR) from HIV-1
   2704..2928    +  polyA_signal   bGH poly(A) signal: bovine growth hormone polyadenylation signal
   2932..2953    +  promoter       SV40 promoter (fragment): SV40 enhancer and early promoter
   2974..3402    +  rep_origin     f1 ori (sequence partly withheld): f1 bacteriophage origin of replication; arrow indicates direction of (+) strand synthesis
   3416..3745    +  promoter       SV40 promoter: SV40 enhancer and early promoter
   3793..3840    +  promoter       EM7 promoter: synthetic bacterial promoter&nbsp
   3859..4233    +  CDS            BleoR: antibiotic-binding protein; Sh ble from Streptoalloteichus hindustanus; confers resistance to bleomycin, phleomycin, and Zeocin™
   4243..4368    +  CDS            ble (fragment): BLE_KLEPN - Experimental evidence at protein level: Swiss-Prot protein existence level 1. Binding protein with a strong affinity to the bleomycin family of antibiotics. Binds to CL990; an antimitotic-antibiotic compound. From Klebsiella pneumoniae.
   4363..4484    +  polyA_signal   SV40 poly(A) signal: SV40 polyadenylation signal
   4557..4573    -  protein_bind   lac operator: The lac repressor binds to the lac operator to inhibit transcription in E. coli. This inhibition can be relieved by adding lactose or isopropyl-β-D-thiogalactopyranoside (IPTG). lac repressor encoded by lacI
   4581..4611    -  promoter       lac promoter: promoter for the E. coli lac operon
   4626..4647    -  protein_bind   CAP binding site: CAP binding activates transcription in the presence of cAMP. E. coli catabolite activator protein
   4660..4752    -  CDS            lacI (fragment): lac repressor; lacI; The lac repressor binds to the lac operator to inhibit transcription in E. coli. This inhibition can be relieved by adding lactose or isopropyl-β-D-thiogalactopyranoside (IPTG).
   4935..5523    -  rep_origin     ori: high-copy-number ColE1/pMB1/pBR322/pUC origin of replication
   5694..6554    -  CDS            AmpR: β-lactamase; bla; confers resistance to ampicillin, carbenicillin, and related antibiotics
   6555..6659    -  promoter       AmpR promoter: bla
   6718..6770    -  misc_feature   bom (fragment): basis of mobility region from pBR322
   6925..7304    +  enhancer       CMV enhancer: human cytomegalovirus immediate early enhancer
   7305..7504    +  promoter       CMV promoter: human cytomegalovirus (CMV) immediate early promoter
   7522..7702    +  LTR            5' LTR (truncated): truncated 5' long terminal repeat (LTR) from HIV-1
   7749..7874    +  misc_feature   HIV-1 Ψ: packaging signal of human immunodeficiency virus type 1
   7858..8221    +  CDS            HIV-1 gag (fragment): gag protein from human immunodeficiency virus 1; gag
   8367..8600    +  misc_feature   RRE: The Rev response element (RRE) of HIV-1 allows for Rev-dependent mRNA export from the nucleus to the cytoplasm.
