[The description below was written by a language model from this plasmid's Addgene catalogue record and pLannotate feature annotations shown in this document.]
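Description:
pSLQ7534 pHR (hU6-crSURF1-EFS-PuroR-WPRE) is a third-generation-style, self-inactivating HIV-1 lentiviral transfer plasmid of about 9 kb built on the pHR backbone. It delivers an RfxCas13d guide RNA array to mammalian cells. In bacteria it is maintained through a high-copy ColE1/pUC origin and selected with ampicillin (AmpR). The backbone also carries an f1 origin and an SV40/EM7-driven bleomycin/Zeocin resistance cassette, which lies outside the packaged region. Viral genomic RNA is transcribed from a CMV enhancer/promoter fused to a truncated 5' LTR. The genome includes the Ψ packaging signal with a partial gag sequence, the RRE for Rev-dependent nuclear export, a cPPT/CTS, and a ΔU3 3' LTR followed by a bGH polyadenylation signal.

The payload has two units. A human U6 Pol III promoter drives a CRISPR array that begins with a processed 30-nt RfxCas13d direct repeat, followed by four 36-nt pre-gRNA direct repeats. Each repeat precedes a spacer, giving five guides in total. Cas13d can process such a transcript into individual crRNAs, which allows multiplexed RNA knockdown from a single transcript. Downstream, the EF-1α core (EFS) promoter expresses puromycin N-acetyltransferase for selection of transduced cells, and a WPRE enhances transcript expression. The plasmid does not encode Cas13d, so the nuclease must be supplied separately.

The record is ambiguous about the targets. The name and purpose refer to a "SURF1" guide array, while the depositor comments list LAG3, FAS, CTLA4, PDCD1 (PD-1) and HAVCR2 (TIM3), which matches the five-spacer layout and suggests "SURF1" may label a set of surface-receptor targets rather than the SURF1 gene. The associated work concerns multiplexed transcriptome regulation in primary human T cells.
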