Addgene plasmid #214878: pSLQ7534 pHR (hU6-crSURF1-EFS-PuroR-WPRE)
Purpose: Lentiviral vector encoding RfxCas13d targeting SURF1 guide array
Depositing lab: Stanley Qi. Depositing organization: Stanford University. Publication: A versatile CRISPR-Cas13d platform for multiplexed transcriptomic regulation and metabolic engineering in primary human T cells. Tieu V, Sotillo E, Bjelajac JR, Chen C, Malipatlolla M, Guerrero JA, Xu P, Quinn PJ, Fisher C, Klysz D, Mackall CL, Qi LS. Cell. 2024 Feb 29;187(5):1278-1295.e20. doi: 10.1016/j.cell.2024.01.035. Epub 2024 Feb 21. PubMed 38387457.
Backbone
  Vector backbone: pHR
  Vector type: Mammalian Expression, Lentiviral, CRISPR
  Selectable markers: Puromycin
Growth in bacteria
  Bacterial resistance: Ampicillin, 100 μg/mL
  Growth temperature: 37°C
  Growth strain: NEB Stable
  Copy number: High Copy
Gene/Insert
  Gene/Insert name: hU6-crSURF1-EFS-PuroR-WPRE
  gRNA/shRNA sequence: aacccctaccaactggtcggggtttgaaacgagcagttcaaaatgacccagtccaagtaaacccctaccaactggtcggggtttgaaacagcaacagacgtaagaaccagagcaagtaaacccctaccaactggtcggggtttgaaacccatcatgtaggttgccgcacagcaagtaaacccctaccaactggtcggggtttgaaacgcagttgtgtgacacggaagcggcaagtaaacccctaccaactggtcggggtttgaaaccagaagaaaagtcagaggacacc
  Species: Synthetic
  Promoter: hU6
  Cloning method: Gibson Cloning
Terms and licenses: Academic/Nonprofit Terms; Industry Terms: Not Available to Industry
Depositor comments: RfxCas13d guide array targeting LAG3, FAS, CTLA4, PDCD1 (PD-1), HAVCR2 (TIM3)
How to cite: pSLQ7534 pHR (hU6-crSURF1-EFS-PuroR-WPRE) was a gift from Stanley Qi (Addgene plasmid # 214878 ; http://n2t.net/addgene:214878 ; RRID:Addgene_214878)
